Addgene plasmid #235852: pME_Cp_0_3_061_gene10_5'UTR_T7
Purpose: gene10 5'UTR T7
Depositing lab: Tobias Erb. Depositing organization: Max Planck Institute for Terrestrial Microbiology. Publication: A modular high-throughput approach for advancing synthetic biology in the chloroplast of Chlamydomonas. Inckemann RM, Chotel T, Burgis M, Brinkmann CK, Andreas L, Baumann J, Sharma P, Klose M, Barrett J, Ries F, Paczia N, Glatter T, Mackinder LCM, Willmund F, Erb TJ. Nat Plants. 2025 Nov;11(11):2332-2349. doi: 10.1038/s41477-025-02126-2. Epub 2025 Nov 3. PubMed 41184475.
Backbone
  Vector backbone: pME_Cp_UAV_GFP
  Backbone size w/o insert (bp): 2101
  Vector type: Synthetic Biology
Growth in bacteria
  Bacterial resistance: Chloramphenicol, 25 μg/mL
  Growth temperature: 37°C
  Growth strain: DH5alpha
  Copy number: High Copy
Gene/Insert
  Gene/Insert name: gene10 5'UTR T7
  Species: Escherichia-Phage T7
  Insert size (bp): 71
  Mutation: none
  Cloning method: Restriction Enzyme; 5′ cloning site BsaI (destroyed during cloning); 3′ cloning site BsaI (destroyed during cloning)
  Sequencing primers: 5′ CGTATCACGAGGCAGAATTTC; 3′ CCTGCATAACGCGAAGTAATC
Terms and licenses: Academic/Nonprofit Terms; Industry Terms: Not Available to Industry
Depositor comments: Please visit https://doi.org/10.1101/2024.05.08.593163 for bioRxiv preprint.
How to cite: pME_Cp_0_3_061_gene10_5'UTR_T7 was a gift from Tobias Erb (Addgene plasmid # 235852 ; http://n2t.net/addgene:235852 ; RRID:Addgene_235852)
