[The description below was written by a language model from this plasmid's Addgene catalogue record and pLannotate feature annotations shown in this document.]
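Description:
pME_Cp_0_3_061_gene10_5'UTR_T7 is a small (about 2.2 kb) synthetic-biology part plasmid from a modular cloning toolkit developed for engineering the chloroplast of Chlamydomonas. It is built on the pME_Cp_UAV_GFP acceptor backbone, whose name suggests a GFP dropout cassette that the part replaces, although the record does not say this outright. The part was inserted through BsaI sites that were destroyed during cloning, consistent with Golden Gate-style assembly. The plasmid is propagated in E. coli using a high-copy ColE1/pUC-type origin and selected with chloramphenicol. Resistance comes from a cat gene driven by its native promoter and followed by the lambda t0 terminator.

The payload is a 71 bp fragment carrying the 5' untranslated region of bacteriophage T7 gene 10, with no mutations. The annotation identifies within it the efficient gene 10 ribosome binding site, a leader widely used to promote strong translation initiation in prokaryotic-type expression systems. It lies on the reverse strand relative to the origin and the cat gene. The insert is flanked by BioBrick prefix and suffix sequences and insulated on either side by bacterial transcription terminators (a his operon terminator and a putative bacterial terminator), which limit read-through between the part and the backbone. A very short hit annotated as a KA2 fragment covers only 16 nucleotides and is almost certainly a spurious match rather than a functional element.

The plasmid contains no promoter, coding sequence or chloroplast homology arms for the part, so it is not an expression vector itself. It serves as a storage and donor vector for a standardized 5'UTR module, to be combined with promoter, coding and 3'UTR parts when assembling chloroplast transgene cassettes.
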