Features (pLannotate 1.2.2; 10 found; start..end, strand, type, name):
     11..599     +  rep_origin     ori: high-copy-number ColE1/pMB1/pBR322/pUC origin of replication
    794..851     -  terminator     his operon terminator: This putative transcriptin terminator from the E. coli his operon has a 2-bp deletion introduced during synthesis. Its efficiency has not been determined.
    852..871     -  misc_feature   BioBrick suffix: universal suffix for all parts
    900..922     -  RBS            RBS: efficient ribosome binding site from bacteriophage T7 gene 10 (Olins and Rangwala, 1989)
    953..968     +  CDS            KA2 (fragment): first 150 residues of the mouse kainate receptor subunit 2 mediates targeting to the neuronal soma (Shemesh et al., 2017)
    975..996     -  misc_feature   BioBrick prefix: BioBrick prefix for parts that do not start with "ATG"
    999..1042    +  terminator     bacterial terminator: putative bacterial transcription terminator
   1128..1225    +  promoter       cat promoter: promoter of the E. coli cat gene encoding chloramphenicol acetyltransferase
   1226..1882    +  CDS            cat: CAT_ECOLX - Experimental evidence at protein level: Swiss-Prot protein existence level 1. This enzyme is an effector of chloramphenicol resistance in bacteria. From Escherichia coli. This protein is used as a marker in many commonly used cloning vectors, such as pACYC184.
   1906..2000    +  terminator     lambda t0 terminator: transcription terminator from phage lambda
>Addgene plasmid #235852 | pME_Cp_0_3_061_gene10_5'UTR_T7 | addgene full sequence | sequence record 471453 | Addgene NGS Result
AAGGATCTTCTTGAGATCCTTTTTTTCTGCGCGTAATCTGCTGCTTGCAAACAAAAAAACCACCGCTACC
AGCGGTGGTTTGTTTGCCGGATCAAGAGCTACCAACTCTTTTTCCGAAGGTAACTGGCTTCAGCAGAGCG
CAGATACCAAATACTGTTCTTCTAGTGTAGCCGTAGTTAGGCCACCACTTCAAGAACTCTGTAGCACCGC
CTACATACCTCGCTCTGCTAATCCTGTTACCAGTGGCTGCTGCCAGTGGCGATAAGTCGTGTCTTACCGG
GTTGGACTCAAGACGATAGTTACCGGATAAGGCGCAGCGGTCGGGCTGAACGGGGGGTTCGTGCACACAG
CCCAGCTTGGAGCGAACGACCTACACCGAACTGAGATACCTACAGCGTGAGCTATGAGAAAGCGCCACGC
TTCCCGAAGGGAGAAAGGCGGACAGGTATCCGGTAAGCGGCAGGGTCGGAACAGGAGAGCGCACGAGGGA
GCTTCCAGGGGGAAACGCCTGGTATCTTTATAGTCCTGTCGGGTTTCGCCACCTCTGACTTGAGCGTCGA
TTTTTGTGATGCTCGTCAGGGGGGCGGAGCCTGTGGAAAAACGCCAGCAACGCGGCCTTTTTACGGTTCC
TGGCCTTTTGCTGGCCTTTTGCTCACATGTTCTTTCCTGCGTTATCCCCTGATTCTGTGGATAACCGTAT
TACCGCCTTTGAGTGAGCTGATACCGCTCGCCGCAGCCGAACGACCGAGCGCAGCGAGTCAGTGAGCGAG
GAAGCCTGCATAACGCGAAGTAATCTTTTCGGTTTTAAAGAAAAAGGGCAGGGTGGTGACACCTTGCCCT
TTTTTGCCGGACTGCAGCGGCCGCTACTAGTCGCGATGAGTGGTCTCACATTATGTATATCTCCTTCTTA
AAGTTAAACAAAATTATTTCTAGTGGGAAACCGTTGTGGTCTGCCAGTACGAGACCACTCATCGCTCTAG
AAGCGGCCGCGAATTCCAGAAATCATCCTTAGCGAAAGCTAAGGATTTTTTTTATCTGAAATTCTGCCTC
GTGATACGCCTATTTTTATAGGTTAATGTCATGATAATAATGGTTTCTTAGACGTCAGGTGGCACTCGAG
TTGATCGGGCACGTAAGAGGTTCCAACTTTCACCATAATGAAATAAGATCACTACCGGGCGTATTTTTTG
AGTTATCGAGATTTTCAGGAGCTAAGGAAGCTAAAATGGAGAAAAAAATCACTGGATATACCACCGTTGA
TATATCCCAATGGCATCGTAAAGAACATTTTGAGGCATTTCAGTCAGTTGCTCAATGTACCTATAACCAG
ACCGTTCAGCTGGATATTACGGCCTTTTTAAAGACCGTAAAGAAAAATAAGCACAAGTTTTATCCGGCCT
TTATTCACATTCTTGCCCGCCTGATGAATGCTCATCCGGAATTTCGTATGGCAATGAAAGACGGTGAGCT
GGTGATATGGGATAGTGTTCACCCTTGTTACACCGTTTTCCATGAGCAAACTGAAACGTTTTCATCACTC
TGGAGTGAATACCACGACGATTTCCGGCAGTTTCTACACATATATTCGCAAGATGTGGCGTGTTACGGTG
AAAACCTGGCCTATTTCCCTAAAGGGTTTATTGAGAATATGTTTTTCGTATCAGCCAATCCCTGGGTGAG
TTTCACCAGTTTTGATTTAAACGTGGCCAATATGGACAACTTCTTCGCCCCCGTTTTCACCATGGGCAAA
TATTATACGCAAGGCGACAAGGTGCTGATGCCGCTGGCGATTCAGGTTCATCATGCCGTTTGTGATGGCT
TCCATGTCGGCAGAATGCTTAATGAATTACAACAGTACTGCGACGAGTGGCAGGGCGGGGCGTAATTTGA
TATCGAGCTCGCTTGGACTCCTGTTGATAGATCCAGTAATGACCTCAGAACTCCATCTGGATTTGTTCAG
AACGCTCGGTTGCCGCCGGGCGTTTTTTATTGGTGAGAATCCAAGCCTCGAGCTGTCAGACCAAGTTTAC
TCATATATACTTTAGATTGATTTAAAACTTCATTTTTAATTTAAAAGGATCTAGGTGAAGATCCTTTTTG
ATAATCTCATGACCAAAATCCCTTAACGTGAGTTTTCGTTCCACTGAGCGTCAGACCCCGTAGAAAAGAT
CA
